Addgene plasmid #229830: p5E-Crestin-pro (JDW 1320)
Purpose: A gateway compatible 5' entry clone containing the crestin gene followed by the mus musculus c Fos minimal promoter and then a rabbit beta globin intron to drive neural crest-specific gene expression
Depositing lab: Joshua Wythe. Depositing organization: University of Virginia. Publication: MultiSite Assembly of Gateway Induced Clones (MAGIC): a flexible cloning toolbox for use in vertebrate model systems. Gillespie WB 3rd, Zhang Y, Ruiz OE, Cerda J 3rd, Ortiz-Guzman J, Sherman M, Turner WD, Largoza G, Mosser LE, Fujimoto E, Chien CB, Kwan KM, Arenkiel BR, Devine WP, Wythe JD. Development. 2025 Nov 15;152(22):dev204308. doi: 10.1242/dev.204308. Epub 2025 Nov 13. PubMed 41230856.
Backbone
  Vector backbone: pDONR P4-P1r
  Vector type: Gateway entry clone
Growth in bacteria
  Bacterial resistance: Kanamycin, 50 μg/mL
  Growth temperature: 37°C
  Growth strain: NEB Stable
  Copy number: High Copy
Gene/Insert
  Gene/Insert name: Crestin promoter, c-fos minimal promoter, and b-globin intron
  Species: D. rerio (zebrafish)
  Cloning method: Gene Synthesis
Terms and licenses: Academic/Nonprofit Terms; Industry Terms: Not Available to Industry
Depositor comments: Please visit https://doi.org/10.1101/2024.07.13.603267 for bioRxiv preprint.
How to cite: p5E-Crestin-pro (JDW 1320) was a gift from Joshua Wythe (Addgene plasmid # 229830 ; http://n2t.net/addgene:229830 ; RRID:Addgene_229830)
