[The description below was written by a language model from this plasmid's Addgene catalogue record and pLannotate feature annotations shown in this document.]
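Description:
p5E-Crestin-pro (JDW 1320) is a MultiSite Gateway 5' entry clone built in the pDONR P4-P1r backbone. It supplies a neural crest-specific regulatory module for assembling expression constructs used in zebrafish and other vertebrate models. The 4.3 kb plasmid is maintained in E. coli at high copy through a ColE1/pUC-type origin and is selected with kanamycin via the aph(3')-Ia resistance gene. Upstream rrnB T1 and T2 terminators shield the insert from read-through transcription coming from the backbone. A T7 promoter sits just outside the downstream recombination site. The short lacI and lacZα hits in the annotation appear to be backbone remnants rather than functional genes.

The insert was made by gene synthesis and lies between the Gateway recombination sites. On the 5' side the software annotates an attL fragment overlapping an attB4 core, which fits the attL4 site expected in a P4-P1r-derived entry clone, and attR1 is on the 3' side. According to the catalogue record, the insert comprises zebrafish crestin regulatory sequence followed by the mouse c-Fos minimal promoter and a rabbit β-globin intron. Only the intron and a short adjoining stretch of β-globin exon sequence are annotated in the feature table. The crestin and c-Fos portions presumably occupy the unannotated region of about 1 kb upstream of the intron. In this arrangement the crestin element provides tissue specificity, the minimal promoter provides a basal transcription start, and the intron typically enhances expression of the downstream transcript through splicing.

In an LR reaction the clone is combined with a middle entry clone carrying a coding sequence, a 3' entry clone and a destination vector. The resulting transgenes are expressed specifically in neural crest cells.
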