Features (pLannotate 1.2.2; 12 found; start..end, strand, type, name):
    121..213     +  CDS            lacI (fragment): lac repressor; lacI; The lac repressor binds to the lac operator to inhibit transcription in E. coli. This inhibition can be relieved by adding lactose or isopropyl-β-D-thiogalactopyranoside (IPTG).
    268..295     -  terminator     rrnB T2 terminator: transcription terminator T2 from the E. coli rrnB gene
    427..470     +  terminator     rrnB T1 terminator: Escherichia coli rrnB; transcription terminator T1 from the E. coli rrnB gene
    517..553     -  CDS            lacZα (fragment): LacZα fragment of β-galactosidase; lacZ fragment
    592..677     +  protein_bind   attL1 (fragment): mutant version of attL; recombination site for the Gateway® LR reaction LR Clonase™
    668..688     +  protein_bind   attB4: mutant version of attB; core recombination site for the Gateway® BP reaction BP Clonase™
   1696..2268    +  intron         β-globin intron: intron from rabbit β-globin gene
   2266..2322    +  CDS            HBB (fragment): HBB_LEPEU - Experimental evidence at protein level: Swiss-Prot protein existence level 1. Involved in oxygen transport from the lung to the various peripheral tissues. From Lepus europaeus (European hare).
   2362..2485    +  protein_bind   attR1: mutant version of attR; recombination site for the Gateway® LR reaction LR Clonase™
   2558..2576    -  promoter       T7 promoter: promoter for bacteriophage T7 RNA polymerase
   2710..3519    +  CDS            KanR: aminoglycoside phosphotransferase; aph(3')-Ia; confers resistance to kanamycin in bacteria or G418 (Geneticin®) in eukaryotes
   3666..4254    +  rep_origin     ori: high-copy-number ColE1/pMB1/pBR322/pUC origin of replication
>Addgene plasmid #229830 | p5E-Crestin-pro (JDW 1320) | addgene full sequence | sequence record 458191 | Addgene NGS Result
CTTTCCTGCGTTATCCCCTGATTCTGTGGATAACCGTATTACCGCCTTTGAGTGAGCTGATACCGCTCGC
CGCAGCCGAACGACCGAGCGCAGCGAGTCAGTGAGCGAGGAAGCGGAAGAGCGCCCAATACGCAAACCGC
CTCTCCCCGCGCGTTGGCCGATTCATTAATGCAGCTGGCACGACAGGTTTCCCGACTGGAAAGCGGGCAG
TGAGCGCAACGCAATTAATACGCGTACCGCTAGCCAGGAAGAGTTTGTAGAAACGCAAAAAGGCCATCCG
TCAGGATGGCCTTCTGCTTAGTTTGATGCCTGGCAGTTTATGGCGGGCGTCCTGCCCGCCACCCTCCGGG
CCGTTGCTTCACAACGTTCAAATCCGCTCCCGGCGGATTTGTCCTACTCAGGAGAGCGTTCACCGACAAA
CAACAGATAAAACGAAAGGCCCAGTCTTCCGACTGAGCCTTTCGTTTTATTTGATGCCTGGCAGTTCCCT
ACTCTCGCGTTAACGCTAGCATGGATGTTTTCCCAGTCACGACGTTGTAAAACGACGGCCAGTCTTAAGC
TCGGGCCCGAGTTAACGCTACCATGGAGCTCCAAATAATGATTTTATTTTGACTGATAGTGACCTGTTCG
TTGCAACAAATTGATAAGCAATGCTTTTTTATAATGCCAACTTTGTATAGAAAAGTTGTCTAGAGGTACC
CCTCGAGCCGCAGATGTTCTAGTACCCTTCGGCTAACTAGCCAATGATTAATTAAATCAGTTAAATTAAA
AACAATGGCCCTTACAGGATCTTCAGCGGAAACCATTTCACGAGACTTTTAATTGACTCCTGGTCATGTG
CTCGCCTTGGGCACATCCTGCTAGAAGCACAATTTCGTAGAGACAAAGAGATCTCTAGAAACTTTAATGC
ATATGAATGAAAGACAATCTCTTAAAATGTTAGAACTAAGGCAGATGTATCTTTGAATAATATGCCATAA
TGTTCCTCTTATGCTGTTTATTGCAAATCAACCAGGTTAATCAATGTGTTGTTTTAACCCTTATAACAGA
GTAAAATGTTCTGTATGTGTCTGAAATGTATGATGTCTGGTATTGAACGAAAGCTAGTGACATTTGCAAT
ACGTTGGTGTAAATGAAAAACTAGTAGTACAAACAGTATTAATCTTATAACGTTTAATGTAAGATAGTTT
CAATCTTGCAAGAGTTTTACCACTTGAAATCTACATGCAGTCTGTTAATTATTGACCTTCCCTACGTCAG
TACGGGGTGTGGCCCGCCCTTCATGGCAACTGCTCATTGGCAGACAGTGCCATGGGGACGAACCAGACCA
GGTCACTTAAAAACACCCTGCGACAAAGAAACTTTGCTTTTTGCATCAGCTAGCTTGCGCATGCTTTTGC
TCTCTGCCCCCTTTCGCCTGCCCGGACACCGCGCCGCCACGCGATTGGGTCACTACGAACTTTCACGCAA
ACCTCTTAAGCTTCGGGACTCCCGAAGCTGCATGAACTTCCGCAAACCGACTCTCAGCAGTCTGTCACCT
CAGTAACCCAGGATATCGTCGACCCAGTGACGTAGGAAGTCCATCCATTCACAGCGCTTCTATAAAGGCG
CCAGCTGAGGCGCCTACTACTCCAACCGCGACTGCAGCGAGCAACTGAGCTCGGATCCGTTTAAACCGAT
CCTGAGAACTTCAGGGTGAGTTTGGGGACCCTTGATTGTTCTTTCTTTTTCGCTATTGTAAAATTCATGT
TATATGGAGGGGGCAAAGTTTTCAGGGTGTTGTTTAGAATGGGAAGATGTCCCTTGTATCACCATGGACC
CTCATGATAATTTTGTTTCTTTCACTTTCTACTCTGTTGACAACCATTGTCTCCTCTTATTTTCTTTTCA
TTTTCTGTAACTTTTTCGTTAAACTTTAGCTTGCATTTGTAACGAATTTTTAAATTCACTTTTGTTTATT
TGTCAGATTGTAAGTACTTTCTCTAATCACTTTTTTTTCAAGGCAATCAGGGTATATTATATTGTACTTC
AGCACAGTTTTAGAGAACAATTGTTATAATTAAATGATAAGGTAGAATATTTCTGCATATAAATTCTGGC
TGGCGTGGAAATATTCTTATTGGTAGAAACAACTACACCCTGGTCATCATCCTGCCTTTCTCTTTATGGT
TACAATGATATACACTGTTTGAGATGAGGATAAAATACTCTGAGTCCAAACCGGGCCCCTCTGCTAACCA
TGTTCATGCCTTCTTCTCTTTCCTACAGCTCCTGGGCAACGTGCTGGTTGTTGTGCTGTCTCATCATTTT
GGCAAAGAATTCCTCGACACCGGTATCGATACGCGTTACGTAGCGGCCGCTCAAGTTTGTACAAAAAAGT
TGAACGAGAAACGTAAAATGATATAAATATCAATATATTAAATTAGATTTTGCATAAAAAACAGACTACA
TAATACTGTAAAACACAACATATGCAGTCACTATGAACCAACTACTTAGATGGTATTAGTGACCTGTAGA
ATTCGAGCTCTAGAGCTGCAGGGCGGCCGCGATATCCCCTATAGTGAGTCGTATTACATGGTCATAGCTG
TTTCCTGGCAGCTCTGGCCCGTGTCTCAAAATCTCTGATGTTACATTGCACAAGATAAAAATATATCATC
ATGAACAATAAAACTGTCTGCTTACATAAACAGTAATACAAGGGGTGTTATGAGCCATATTCAACGGGAA
ACGTCGAGGCCGCGATTAAATTCCAACATGGATGCTGATTTATATGGGTATAAATGGGCTCGCGATAATG
TCGGGCAATCAGGTGCGACAATCTATCGCTTGTATGGGAAGCCCGATGCGCCAGAGTTGTTTCTGAAACA
TGGCAAAGGTAGCGTTGCCAATGATGTTACAGATGAGATGGTCAGACTAAACTGGCTGACGGAATTTATG
CCTCTTCCGACCATCAAGCATTTTATCCGTACTCCTGATGATGCATGGTTACTCACCACTGCGATCCCCG
GAAAAACAGCATTCCAGGTATTAGAAGAATATCCTGATTCAGGTGAAAATATTGTTGATGCGCTGGCAGT
GTTCCTGCGCCGGTTGCATTCGATTCCTGTTTGTAATTGTCCTTTTAACAGCGATCGCGTATTTCGTCTC
GCTCAGGCGCAATCACGAATGAATAACGGTTTGGTTGATGCGAGTGATTTTGATGACGAGCGTAATGGCT
GGCCTGTTGAACAAGTCTGGAAAGAAATGCATAAACTTTTGCCATTCTCACCGGATTCAGTCGTCACTCA
TGGTGATTTCTCACTTGATAACCTTATTTTTGACGAGGGGAAATTAATAGGTTGTATTGATGTTGGACGA
GTCGGAATCGCAGACCGATACCAGGATCTTGCCATCCTATGGAACTGCCTCGGTGAGTTTTCTCCTTCAT
TACAGAAACGGCTTTTTCAAAAATATGGTATTGATAATCCTGATATGAATAAATTGCAGTTTCATTTGAT
GCTCGATGAGTTTTTCTAATCAGAATTGGTTAATTGGTTGTAACACTGGCAGAGCATTACGCTGACTTGA
CGGGACGGCGCAAGCTCATGACCAAAATCCCTTAACGTGAGTTACGCGTCGTTCCACTGAGCGTCAGACC
CCGTAGAAAAGATCAAAGGATCTTCTTGAGATCCTTTTTTTCTGCGCGTAATCTGCTGCTTGCAAACAAA
AAAACCACCGCTACCAGCGGTGGTTTGTTTGCCGGATCAAGAGCTACCAACTCTTTTTCCGAAGGTAACT
GGCTTCAGCAGAGCGCAGATACCAAATACTGTTCTTCTAGTGTAGCCGTAGTTAGGCCACCACTTCAAGA
ACTCTGTAGCACCGCCTACATACCTCGCTCTGCTAATCCTGTTACCAGTGGCTGCTGCCAGTGGCGATAA
GTCGTGTCTTACCGGGTTGGACTCAAGACGATAGTTACCGGATAAGGCGCAGCGGTCGGGCTGAACGGGG
GGTTCGTGCACACAGCCCAGCTTGGAGCGAACGACCTACACCGAACTGAGATACCTACAGCGTGAGCTAT
GAGAAAGCGCCACGCTTCCCGAAGGGAGAAAGGCGGACAGGTATCCGGTAAGCGGCAGGGTCGGAACAGG
AGAGCGCACGAGGGAGCTTCCAGGGGGAAACGCCTGGTATCTTTATAGTCCTGTCGGGTTTCGCCACCTC
TGACTTGAGCGTCGATTTTTGTGATGCTCGTCAGGGGGGCGGAGCCTATGGAAAAACGCCAGCAACGCGG
CCTTTTTACGGTTCCTGGCCTTTTGCTGGCCTTTTGCTCACATGTT
